>Addgene plasmid #198968 | pGL0_55 [ermC] | addgene full sequence | sequence record 401230 | Addgene NGS Result
TAGCGTGCGAACAGCACGCTATTGTTGTATCATTACTCGCATCCATTCTCAGGCTGTCTCGTCTCGTCTC
CGAGGTCTCAAATGAACGAGAAAAATATAAAACACAGTCAAAACTTTATTACTTCAAAACATAATATAGA
TAAAATAATGACAAATATAAGATTAAATGAACATGATAATATCTTTGAAATCGGCTCAGGAAAAGGCCAT
TTTACCCTTGAATTAGTAAAGAGGTGTAATTTCGTAACTGCCATTGAAATAGACCATAAATTATGCAAAA
CTACAGAAAATAAACTTGTTGATCACGATAATTTCCAAGTTTTAAACAAGGATATATTGCAGTTTAAATT
TCCTAAAAACCAATCCTATAAAATATATGGTAATATACCTTATAACATAAGTACGGATATAATACGCAAA
ATTGTTTTTGATAGTATAGCTAATGAGATTTATTTAATCGTGGAATACGGGTTTGCTAAAAGATTATTAA
ATACAAAACGCTCATTGGCATTACTTTTAATGGCAGAAGTTGATATTTCTATATTAAGTATGGTTCCAAG
AGAATATTTTCATCCTAAACCTAAAGTGAATAGCTCACTTATCAGATTAAGTAGAAAAAAATCAAGAATA
TCACACAAAGATAAACAAAAGTATAATTATTTCGTTATGAAATGGGTTAACAAAGAATACAAGAAAATAT
TTACAAAAAATCAATTTAACAATTCCTTAAAACATGCAGGAATTGACGATTTAAACAATATTAGCTTTGA
ACAATTCTTATCTCTTTTCAATAGCTATAAATTATTTAATAAGTAAGCTTTGAGACCACCCCAGGATACA
TAGATTACCACAACTCCGAGCCCTTCCACCTAGCGTGCTAACCACGCACGCTATTGTTGTATCCCATATA
ATGCAATCGTAGTCTACCTGACTGTACTTAGAAATGTGGCTTCGCCTTTGCCCACGCACCTGATCGCTCC
TCGTTTGCTTTTAAGGACCGGACGAACCACAGAGCATTAGAAGGCTAGGTGGAGGCTCAGTGATGATAAG
TCTGCGATGGTGGATGCATGTGTCATGGTCATAGCTGTTTCCTGTGTGAAATTGTTATCCGCTCAGAGGG
CACAATCCTATTCCGCGCTATCCGACAATCTCCAAGACATTAGGTGGAGTTCAGTTCGGCGTATGGCATA
TGTCGCTGGAAAGAACATGTGAGCAAAAGGCCAGCAAAAGGCCAGGAACCGTAAAAAGGCCGCGTTGCTG
GCGTTTTTCCATAGGCTCCGCCCCCCTGACGAGCATCACAAAAATCGACGCTCAAGTCAGAGGTGGCGAA
ACCCGACAGGACTATAAAGATACCAGGCGTTTCCCCCTGGAAGCTCCCTCGTGCGCTCTCCTGTTCCGAC
CCTGCCGCTTACCGGATACCTGTCCGCCTTTCTCCCTTCGGGAAGCGTGGCGCTTTCTCATAGCTCACGC
TGTAGGTATCTCAGTTCGGTGTAGGTCGTTCGCTCCAAGCTGGGCTGTGTGCACGAACCCCCCGTTCAGC
CCGACCGCTGCGCCTTATCCGGTAACTATCGTCTTGAGTCCAACCCGGTAAGACACGACTTATCGCCACT
GGCAGCAGCCACTGGTAACAGGATTAGCAGAGCGAGGTATGTAGGCGGTGCTACAGAGTTCTTGAAGTGG
TGGCCTAACTACGGCTACACTAGAAGAACAGTATTTGGTATCTGCGCTCTGCTGAAGCCAGTTACCTTCG
GAAAAAGAGTTGGTAGCTCTTGATCCGGCAAACAAACCACCGCTGGTAGCGGTGGTTTTTTTGTTTGCAA
GCAGCAGATTACGCGCAGAAAAAAAGGATCTCAAGAAGATCCTTTGATCTTTTCTACGGGGTCTGACGCT
CTATTCAACAAAGCCGCCGTCCCGTCAAGTCAGCGTAAATGGGTAGGGGGCTTCAAATCGTCCCCCCATA
CGATATAAGTTGTTACTAGTGCTTGGATTCTCACCAATAAAAAACGCCCGGCGGCAACCGAGCGTTCTGA
ACAAATCCAGATGGAGTTCTGAGGTCATTACTGGATCTATCAACAGGAGTCCAAGCGAGCTCGATATCAA
ATTACGCCCCGCCCTGCCACTCATCGCAGTACTGTTGTAATTCATTAAGCATTCTGCCGACATGGAAGCC
ATCACAAACGGCATGATGAACCTGAATCGCCAGCGGCATCAGCACCTTGTCGCCTTGCGTATAATATTTG
CCCATGGTGAAAACGGGGGCGAAGAAGTTGTCCATATTGGCCACGTTTAAATCAAAACTGGTGAAACTCA
CCCAGGGATTGGCTGAGACGAAAAACATATTCTCAATAAACCCTTTAGGGAAATAGGCCAGGTTTTCACC
GTAACACGCCACATCTTGCGAATATATGTGTAGAAACTGCCGGAAATCGTCGTGGTATTCACTCCAGAGC
GATGAAAACGTTTCAGTTTGCTCATGGAAAACGGTGTAACAAGGGTGAACACTATCCCATATCACCAGCT
CACCGTCTTTCATTGCCATACGAAATTCCGGATGAGCATTCATCAGGCGGGCAAGAATGTGAATAAAGGC
CGGATAAAACTTGTGCTTATTTTTCTTTACGGTCTTTAAAAAGGCCGTAATATCCAGCTGAACGGTCTGG
TTATAGGTACATTGAGCAACTGACTGAAATGCCTCAAAATGTTCTTTACGATGCCATTGGGATATATCAA
CGGTGGTATATCCAGTGATTTTTTTCTCCATTTTAGCTTCCTTAGCTCCTGAAAATCTCGATAACTCAAA
AAATACGCCCGGTAGTGATCTTATTTCATTATGGTGAAAGTTGGAACCTCTTACGTGCCGATCAACGTCT
CATTGATACCTGAAACAAAACCCATCGTACGGCCAAGGAAGTCTCCAATAACTGTGATCCACCACAAGCG
CCAGGGTTTTCCCAGTCACGACGTTGTAAAACGACGGCCAGTCATGCATAATCCGCACGCATCTGGAATA
AGGAAGTGCCATTCCGCCTGACCT
Features (pLannotate 1.2.2; 6 found; start..end, strand, type, name):
     82..813     +  CDS            ermC: ERMC1_STAAU - Experimental evidence at transcript level: Swiss-Prot protein existence level 2. This protein produces a dimethylation of the adenine residue at position 2085 in 23S rRNA, resulting in reduced affinity between ribosomes and macrolide-lincosamide-streptogramin B antibiotics. From Staphylococcus aureus.
   1266..1854    -  rep_origin     ori: high-copy-number ColE1/pMB1/pBR322/pUC origin of replication
   1987..2081    -  terminator     lambda t0 terminator: transcription terminator from phage lambda
   2105..2761    -  CDS            cat: CAT_ECOLX - Experimental evidence at protein level: Swiss-Prot protein existence level 1. This enzyme is an effector of chloramphenicol resistance in bacteria. From Escherichia coli. This protein is used as a marker in many commonly used cloning vectors, such as pACYC184.
   2762..2864    -  promoter       cat promoter: promoter of the E. coli cat gene encoding chloramphenicol acetyltransferase
   2939..2982    -  CDS            lacZα (fragment): LacZα fragment of β-galactosidase; lacZ fragment
