[The description below was written by a language model from this plasmid's Addgene catalogue record and pLannotate feature annotations shown in this document.]
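Description:
pGL0_55 [ermC] is a small (about 3.0 kb) synthetic-biology plasmid that serves as a "Level 0" part, meaning a basic storage vector holding a single genetic element for use in a hierarchical modular assembly scheme. It is built on the pGLDV_17 backbone and is maintained in E. coli at high copy number through a ColE1/pMB1/pUC-type origin of replication. Selection in the cloning host relies on chloramphenicol resistance, provided by a cat (chloramphenicol acetyltransferase) gene driven by its native cat promoter and followed by the phage lambda t0 terminator. A short residual lacZα fragment is also annotated. It may be a remnant of a screening cassette in the parent vector, though the record does not say so.

The part carried is ermC from Staphylococcus aureus, annotated as a coding sequence of roughly 730 bp. ErmC is an rRNA methyltransferase that dimethylates a specific adenine in 23S rRNA, lowering ribosome affinity for macrolide, lincosamide and streptogramin B antibiotics such as erythromycin. No promoter or terminator is annotated around ermC, and the record does not state whether regulatory sequences are included in the part, nor which cloning method or assembly sites flank it. Part of the plasmid derives from an earlier published plasmid from another laboratory.

The associated publication describes a framework for high-throughput identification of functional origins of replication in non-model bacteria. In that context, ermC most plausibly serves as a selectable-marker module to be combined with other parts into higher-level plasmids for testing in diverse bacterial hosts, although the record itself gives the purpose only as "Level 0 part".
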