Addgene plasmid #198968: pGL0_55 [ermC]
Purpose: Level 0 part
Depositing lab: Charlie Gilbert & Nili Ostrov & Cultivarium Tools. Depositing organization: Cultivarium, Convergent Research. Publication: A scalable framework for high-throughput identification of functional origins of replication in non-model bacteria. Gilbert C, Brumwell SL, Crits-Christoph A, Kang SC, Martin-Moldes Z, Alsharif W, Esmurria A, Nguyen M-A, Lee HH, Ostrov N. bioRxiv 2023.05.19.541510 10.1101/2023.05.19.541510.
Backbone
  Vector backbone: pGLDV_17
  Vector type: Synthetic Biology
Growth in bacteria
  Bacterial resistance: Chloramphenicol, 25 μg/mL
  Growth temperature: 37°C
  Growth strain: E. coli Zymo 10B
  Copy number: High Copy
Gene/Insert
  Gene/Insert name: ermC
  Species: Staphylococcus aureus
  Cloning method: Unknown
Resource information
  A portion of this plasmid was derived from a plasmid made by: Thorsten Mascher (Radeck et al. 2017 https://doi.org/10.1038/s41598-017-14329-5)
Terms and licenses: Academic/Nonprofit Terms; Industry Terms: Not Available to Industry
How to cite: pGL0_55 [ermC] was a gift from Charlie Gilbert & Nili Ostrov & Cultivarium Tools (Addgene plasmid # 198968 ; http://n2t.net/addgene:198968 ; RRID:Addgene_198968)
